>Addgene plasmid #214737 | AAVS1-eTLR | addgene full sequence | sequence record 425005 | Addgene NGS Result
TCAGTGAGCGAGGAAGCGGAAGAGCGCCCAATACGCAAACCGCCTCTCCCCGCGCGTTGGCCGATTCATT
AATGCAGCTGGCACGACAGGTTTCCCGACTGGAAAGCGGGCAGTGAGCGCAACGCAATTAATGTGAGTTA
GCTCACTCATTAGGCACCCCAGGCTTTACACTTTATGCTTCCGGCTCGTATGTTGTGTGGAATTGTGAGC
GGATAACAATTTCACACAGGAAACAGCTATGACCATGATTACGCCAAGCTCAGAATTAACCCTCACTAAA
GGGACTAGTCCTGCAGGTTTAAACGAATTCGCCCTTTGCTTTCTCTGACCAGCATTCTCTCCCCTGGGCC
TGTGCCGCTTTCTGTCTGCAGCTTGTGGCCTGGGTCACCTCTACGGCTGGCCCAGATCCTTCCCTGCCGC
CTCCTTCAGGTTCCGTCTTCCTCCACTCCCTCTTCCCCTTGCTCTCTGCTGTGTTGCTGCCCAAGGATGC
TCTTTCCGGAGCACTTCCTTCTCGGCGCTGCACCACGTGATGTCCTCTGAGCGGATCCTCCCCGTGTCTG
GGTCCTCTCCGGGCATCTCTCCTCCCTCACCCAACCCCATGCCGTCTTCACTCGCTGGGTTCCCTTTTCC
TTCTCCTTCTGGGGCCTGTGCCATCTCTCGTTTCTTAGGATGGCCTTCTCCGACGGATGTCTCCCTTGCG
TCCCGCCTCCCCTTCTTGTAGGCCTGCATCATCACCGTTTTTCTGGACAACCCCAAAGTACCCCGTCTCC
CTGGCTTTAGCCACCTCTCCATCCTCTTGCTTTCTTTGCCTGGACACCCCGTTCTCCTGTGGATTCGGGT
CACCTCTCACTCCTTTCATTTGGGCAGCTCCCCTACCCCCCTTACCTCTCTAGTCTGTGCTAGCTCTTCC
AGCCCCCTGTCATGGCATCTTCCAGGGGTCCGAGAGCTCAGCTAGTCTTCTTCCTCCAACCCGGGCCCCT
ATGTCCACTTCAGGACAGCATGTTTGCTGCCTCCAGGGATCCTGTGTCCCCGAGCTGGGACCACCTTATA
TTCCCAGGGCCGGTTAATGTGGCTCTGGTTCTGGGTACTTTTATCTGTCCCCTCCACCCCACAGTGGGGC
AAGCTTCTGACCTCTTCTCTTCCTCCCACAGGGCCTCGAGAGATCTGGCAGCGGAGAGGGCAGAGGAAGT
CTTCTAACATGCGGTGACGTGGAGGAGAATCCCGGCCCTAGGCTCGAGATGACCGAGTACAAGCCCACGG
TGCGCCTCGCCACCCGCGACGACGTCCCCAGGGCCGTACGCACCCTCGCCGCCGCGTTCGCCGACTACCC
CGCCACGCGCCACACCGTCGATCCGGACCGCCACATCGAGCGGGTCACCGAGCTGCAAGAACTCTTCCTC
ACGCGCGTCGGGCTCGACATCGGCAAGGTGTGGGTCGCGGACGACGGCGCCGCGGTGGCGGTCTGGACCA
CGCCGGAGAGCGTCGAAGCGGGGGCGGTGTTCGCCGAGATCGGCCCGCGCATGGCCGAGTTGAGCGGTTC
CCGGCTGGCCGCGCAGCAACAGATGGAAGGCCTCCTGGCGCCGCACCGGCCCAAGGAGCCCGCGTGGTTC
CTGGCCACCGTCGGCGTCTCGCCCGACCACCAGGGCAAGGGTCTGGGCAGCGCCGTCGTGCTCCCCGGAG
TGGAGGCGGCCGAGCGCGCCGGGGTGCCCGCCTTCCTGGAGACCTCCGCGCCCCGCAACCTCCCCTTCTA
CGAGCGGCTCGGCTTCACCGTCACCGCCGACGTCGAGGTGCCCGAAGGACCGCGCACCTGGTGCATGACC
CGCAAGCCCGGTGCCTGATCTAGAGGGCCCGTTTAAACCCGCTGATCAGCCTCGACTGTGCCTTCTAGTT
GCCAGCCATCTGTTGTTTGCCCCTCCCCCGTGCCTTCCTTGACCCTGGAAGGTGCCACTCCCACTGTCCT
TTCCTAATAAAATGAGGAAATTGCATCGCATTGTCTGAGTAGGTGTCATTCTATTCTGGGGGGTGGGGTG
GGGCAGGACAGCAAGGGGGAGGATTGGGAAGACAATAGCAGGCATGCTGGGGATGCGGTGGGCTCTATGG
GTCGACGGTATCGATAAGCTTGATATCGAATTCGAGCTCGGTACCCGGGGGCGCGCCGGATTCGACATTG
ATTATTGACTAGTTATTAATAGTAATCAATTACGGGGTCATTAGTTCATAGCCCATATATGGAGTTCCGC
GTTACATAACTTACGGTAAATGGCCCGCCTGGCTGACCGCCCAACGACCCCCGCCCATTGACGTCAATAA
TGACGTATGTTCCCATAGTAACGCCAATAGGGACTTTCCATTGACGTCAATGGGTGGAGTATTTACGGTA
AACTGCCCACTTGGCAGTACATCAAGTGTATCATATGCCAAGTACGCCCCCTATTGACGTCAATGACGGT
AAATGGCCCGCCTGGCATTATGCCCAGTACATGACCTTATGGGACTTTCCTACTTGGCAGTACATCTACG
TATTAGTCATCGCTATTACCATGGTCGAGGTGAGCCCCACGTTCTGCTTCACTCTCCCCATCTCCCCCCC
CTCCCCACCCCCAATTTTGTATTTATTTATTTTTTAATTATTTTGTGCAGCGATGGGGGCGGGGGGGGGG
GGGGGGGCGCGCCAGGCGGGGCGGGGCGGGGCGAGGGGCGGGGCGGGGCGAGGCGGAGAGGTGCGGCGGC
AGCCAATCAGAGCGGCGCGCTCCGAAAGTTTCCTTTTATGGCGAGGCGGCGGCGGCGGCGGCCCTATAAA
AAGCGAAGCGCGCGGCGGGCGGGAGTCGCTGCGCGCTGCCTTCGCCCCGTGCCCCGCTCCGCCGCCGCCT
CGCGCCGCCCGCCCCGGCTCTGACTGACCGCGTTACTCCCACAGGTGAGCGGGCGGGACGGCCCTTCTCC
TCCGGGCTGTAATTAGCGCTTGGTTTAATGACGGCTTGTTTCTTTTCTGTGGCTGCGTGAAAGCCTTGAG
GGGCTCCGGGAGGGCCCTTTGTGCGGGGGGAGCGGCTCGGGGGGTGCGTGCGTGTGTGTGTGCGTGGGGA
GCGCCGCGTGCGGCTCCGCGCTGCCCGGCGGCTGTGAGCGCTGCGGGCGCGGCGCGGGGCTTTGTGCGCT
CCGCAGTGTGCGCGAGGGGAGCGCGGCCGGGGGCGGTGCCCCGCGGTGCGGGGGGGGCTGCGAGGGGAAC
AAAGGCTGCGTGCGGGGTGTGTGCGTGGGGGGGTGAGCAGGGGGTGTGGGCGCGTCGGTCGGGCTGCAAC
CCCCCCTGCACCCCCCTCCCCGAGTTGCTGAGCACGGCCCGGCTTCGGGTGCGGGGCTCCGTACGGGGCG
TGGCGCGGGGCTCGCCGTGCCGGGCGGGGGGTGGCGGCAGGTGGGGGTGCCGGGCGGGGCGGGGCCGCCT
CGGGCCGGGGAGGGCTCGGGGGAGGGGCGCGGCGGCCCCCGGAGCGCCGGCGGCTGTCGAGGCGCGGCGA
GCCGCAGCCATTGCCTTTTATGGTAATCGTGCGAGAGGGCGCAGGGACTTCCTTTGTCCCAAATCTGTGC
GGAGCCGAAATCTGGGAGGCGCCGCCGCACCCCCTCTAGCGGGCGCGGGGCGAAGCGGTGCGGCGCCGGC
AGGAAGGAAATGGGCGGGGAGGGCCTTCGTGCGTCGCCGCGCCGCCGTCCCCTTCTCCCTCTCCAGCCTC
GGGGCTGTCCGCGGGGGGACGGCTGCCTTCGGGGGGGACGGGGCAGGGCGGGGTTCGGCTTCTGGCGTGT
GACCGGCGGCTCTAGAGCCTCTGCTAACCATGTTCATGCCTTCTTCTTTTTCCTACAGATCCTTAATTAA
TAATACGACTCACTATAGGGGCCGCCACCATGGTTTCTAAAGGCGAGGCCGTGATCAAAGAGTTCATGAG
GTTCAAGGTGCACATGGAAGGCAGCATGAACGGCCACGAGTTCGAGATCGAAGGCGAAGGCGAGGGCAGA
CCTTACGAGGGAACTCAGACCGCCAAGCTGAAAGTGACCAAAGGCGGCCCTCTGCCTTTCAGCTGGGACA
TCCTGTCTCCACAGTTTATGTACGGCAGCAGGGCCTTCATCAAGCACCCCGCTGACATCCCCGACTACTA
CAAGCAGTCTTTCCCAGAGGGCTTCAAGTGGGAGAGAGTGATGAACTTCGAGGACGGCGGAGCCGTGACT
GTGACACAGGACACATCTCTGGAAGATGGGACCCTGATCTACAAAGTGAAGCTGCGGGGCACAAACTTCC
CTCCAGACGGCCCTGTGATGCAGAAAAAGACAATGGGCTGGGAAGCCAGCACCGAGAGACTGTACCCTGA
AGATGGCGTGCTGAAGGGCGACATCAAGATGGCCCTGAGACTGAAGGACGGCGGCAGATACCTGGCCGAC
TTCAAGACCACCTACAAGGCCAAGAAACCTGTGCAGATGCCTGGCGCCTACAACGTGGACAGAAAGCTGG
ACATCACCTCCCACAACGAAGACTGACCGGGCGCTTCCGCCTCCGGTTCCGGCAGCGGATCCGAGACACC
TGGCACAAGCGAGTCTGCCACACCAGAGTCTGGAAGCGGCGCCACAAACTTCAGCCTGCTCAAACAGGCT
GGCGACGTGGAAGAGAACCCTGGACCTGGCTCTGCCGACTACAAGGACGACGACGACAAAGGCTCTGGCA
GCGAAACCCCTGGCACATCCGAAAGCGCTACACCAGAAAGCGGAGGCGGCGGACTGCTGGAAAAGTTCGT
CGGCACCTGGAAGATCGCCGACTCTCACAACTTCGGCGAGTACCTCAAGGCCATCGGCGCTCCAAAAGAG
TTGTCAGACGGAGGCGACGCCACCACACCTACACTGTACATCAGCCAGAAAGACGGCGACAAAATGTCCG
TCAAGATCGAGAACGGCCCTCCTACCTTCCTGGACACCCAAGTCAAGTTCAAGCTGGGCGAGGAGTTCGA
CGAGTTTCCAAGCGACAGACGGAAGGGAGTCAAGTCCGTGGTCAACCTCGTGGGAGAGAAGCTGGTGTAC
GTGCAGAAGTGGGACGGCAAAGAGACAACCTACGTCAGAGAGATCAAGGACGGCAAGCTGGTGGTCACCC
TCACTATGGGCGACGTGGTGGCCGTGCGGAGCTACAGAAGGGCCACAGAGTGAAGGCAGCGGCGCTACCA
ACTTTTCACTGCTCAAGCAGGCCGGGGACGTCGAGGAAAATCCTGGACCAGCTTACCCCTACGACGTGCC
AGATTACGCTGGCTCCGGCAGCGAAACACCAGGCACCAGCGAGTCTGCTACCCCAGAATCAGGTGGCGGA
GGCCTGCTCGAGAAGTTTGTTGGAACATGGAAGATTGCCGACAGTCACAATTTTGGGGAGTATCTCAAGG
CTATCGGAGCCCCAAAAGAACTGTCCGACGGCGGCGACGCTACAACCCCAACTCTGTACATCTCTCAAAA
GGACGGGGACAAGATGTCTGTTAAGATCGAAAACGGGCCGCCAACATTCCTGGATACGCAAGTCAAATTC
AAACTCGGCGAAGAGTTTGACGAGTTCCCATCCGACAGAAGAAAGGGCGTCAAGAGCGTGGTCAATCTCG
TGGGCGAAAAACTGGTCTACGTCCAAAAGTGGGACGGGAAAGAAACCACATACGTGCGGGAAATCAAGGA
CGGAAAGCTCGTGGTCACACTCACAATGGGCGACGTCGTGGCTGTGCGGTCTTACAGACGCGCTACCGAA
TGACGGATCTGGCGCTACCAATTTCAGCCTTCTCAAGCAAGCAGGCGACGTGGAGGAAAACCCAGGGCCT
GCTGGAAAGCCCATTCCAAATCCTCTGCTGGGCCTCGACAGCACCGGCAGTGGTTCCGAAACTCCCGGAA
CAAGCGAGAGCGCCACACCAGAATCTGGCGGTGGTGGACTGCTGGAGAAATTTGTCGGTACTTGGAAAAT
CGCCGACAGCCACAACTTCGGAGAATACCTCAAAGCTATTGGGGCACCCAAAGAGCTTTCCGACGGCGGG
GACGCAACTACTCCCACACTGTATATTTCCCAAAAGGATGGGGACAAAATGTCCGTCAAAATCGAGAATG
GACCGCCGACTTTTCTCGACACACAAGTCAAGTTCAAATTGGGAGAAGAGTTCGATGAATTTCCCAGCGA
CCGCCGCAAAGGCGTCAAATCTGTGGTCAACCTTGTCGGGGAAAAGCTCGTTTACGTTCAAAAATGGGAC
GGAAAAGAAACGACCTATGTCCGCGAAATCAAAGACGGGAAGCTTGTTGTTACTCTTACGATGGGCGATG
TGGTCGCCGTCAGGTCTTATCGGAGAGCCACAGAGTGAACGCGTAAATGATTGCAGATCCACTAGTTCTA
GAGCTCGCTGATCAGCCTCGACTGTGCCTTCTAGTTGCCAGCCATCTGTTGTTTGCCCCTCCCCCGTGCC
TTCCTTGACCCTGGAAGGTGCCACTCCCACTGTCCTTTCCTAATAAAATGAGGAAATTGCATCGCATTGT
CTGAGTAGGTGTCATTCTATTCTGGGGGGTGGGGTGGGGCAGGACAGCAAGGGGGAGGATTGGGAAGACA
ATAGCAGGCATGCTGGGGATGCGGTGGGCTCTATGGCTTCTGAGGCGGAAAGAACCAGCTGGGGCTCGAG
ATCCACTAGTTCTAGCCTCGAGGCTAGAGCGGCCGCACTAGGGACAGGATTGGTGACAGAAAAGCCCCAT
CCTTAGGCCTCCTCCTTCCTAGTCTCCTGATATTGGGTCTAACCCCCACCTCCTGTTAGGCAGATTCCTT
ATCTGGTGACACACCCCCATTTCCTGGAGCCATCTCTCTCCTTGCCAGAACCTCTAAGGTTTGCTTACGA
TGGAGCCAGAGAGGATCCTGGGAGGGAGAGCTTGGCAGGGGGTGGGAGGGAAGGGGGGGATGCGTGACCT
GCCCGGTTCTCAGTGGCCACCCTGCGCTACCCTCTCCCAGAACCTGAGCTGCTCTGACGCGGCTGTCTGG
TGCGTTTCACTGATCCTGGTGCTGCAGCTTCCTTACACTTCCCAAGAGGAGAAGCAGTTTGGAAAAACAA
AATCAGAATAAGTTGGTCCTGAGTTCTAACTTTGGCTCTTCACCTTTCTAGTCCCCAATTTATATTGTTC
CTCCGTGCGTCAGTTTTACCTGTGAGATAAGGCCAGTAGCCAGCCCCGTCCTGGCAGGGCTGTGGTGAGG
AGGGGGGTGTCCGTGTGGAAAACTCCCTTTGTGAGAATGGTGCGTCCTAGGTGTTCACCAGGTCGTGGCC
GCCTCTACTCCCTTTCTCTTTCTCCATCCTTCTTTCCTTAAAGAGTCCCCAGTGCTATCTGGGACATATT
CCTCCGCCCAGAGCAGGGTCCCGCTTCCCTAAGGCCCTGCTCTGGGCTTCTGGGTTTGAGTCCTTGGCAA
GCCCAGGAGAGGCGCTCAGGCTTCCCTGTCCCCCTTCCTCGTCCACCATCTCATGCCCCTGGCTCTCCTG
CCCCTTCCCTACAGGGGTTCCTGGCTCTGCTCTAAGGGCGGCCGCTAAATTCAATTCGCCCTATAGTGAG
TCGTATTACAATTCACTGGCCGTCGTTTTACAACGTCGTGACTGGGAAAACCCTGGCGTTACCCAACTTA
ATCGCCTTGCAGCACATCCCCCTTTCGCCAGCTGGCGTAATAGCGAAGAGGCCCGCACCGATCGCCCTTC
CCAACAGTTGCGCAGCCTATACGTACGGCAGTTTAAGGTTTACACCTATAAAAGAGAGAGCCGTTATCGT
CTGTTTGTGGATGTACAGAGTGATATTATTGACACGCCGGGGCGACGGATGGTGATCCCCCTGGCCAGTG
CACGTCTGCTGTCAGATAAAGTCTCCCGTGAACTTTACCCGGTGGTGCATATCGGGGATGAAAGCTGGCG
CATGATGACCACCGATATGGCCAGTGTGCCGGTCTCCGTTATCGGGGAAGAAGTGGCTGATCTCAGCCAC
CGCGAAAATGACATCAAAAACGCCATTAACCTGATGTTCTGGGGAATATAAATGTCAGGCATGAGATTAT
CAAAAAGGATCTTCACCTAGATCCTTTTCACGTAGAAAGCCAGTCCGCAGAAACGGTGCTGACCCCGGAT
GAATGTCAGCTACTGGGCTATCTGGACAAGGGAAAACGCAAGCGCAAAGAGAAAGCAGGTAGCTTGCAGT
GGGCTTACATGGCGATAGCTAGACTGGGCGGTTTTATGGACAGCAAGCGAACCGGAATTGCCAGCTGGGG
CGCCCTCTGGTAAGGTTGGGAAGCCCTGCAAAGTAAACTGGATGGCTTTCTTGCCGCCAAGGATCTGATG
GCGCAGGGGATCAAGCTCTGATCAAGAGACAGGATGAGGATCGTTTCGCATGATTGAACAAGATGGATTG
CACGCAGGTTCTCCGGCCGCTTGGGTGGAGAGGCTATTCGGCTATGACTGGGCACAACAGACAATCGGCT
GCTCTGATGCCGCCGTGTTCCGGCTGTCAGCGCAGGGGCGCCCGGTTCTTTTTGTCAAGACCGACCTGTC
CGGTGCCCTGAATGAACTGCAAGACGAGGCAGCGCGGCTATCGTGGCTGGCCACGACGGGCGTTCCTTGC
GCAGCTGTGCTCGACGTTGTCACTGAAGCGGGAAGGGACTGGCTGCTATTGGGCGAAGTGCCGGGGCAGG
ATCTCCTGTCATCTCACCTTGCTCCTGCCGAGAAAGTATCCATCATGGCTGATGCAATGCGGCGGCTGCA
TACGCTTGATCCGGCTACCTGCCCATTCGACCACCAAGCGAAACATCGCATCGAGCGAGCACGTACTCGG
ATGGAAGCCGGTCTTGTCGATCAGGATGATCTGGACGAAGAGCATCAGGGGCTCGCGCCAGCCGAACTGT
TCGCCAGGCTCAAGGCGAGCATGCCCGACGGCGAGGATCTCGTCGTGACCCATGGCGATGCCTGCTTGCC
GAATATCATGGTGGAAAATGGCCGCTTTTCTGGATTCATCGACTGTGGCCGGCTGGGTGTGGCGGACCGC
TATCAGGACATAGCGTTGGCTACCCGTGATATTGCTGAAGAGCTTGGCGGCGAATGGGCTGACCGCTTCC
TCGTGCTTTACGGTATCGCCGCTCCCGATTCGCAGCGCATCGCCTTCTATCGCCTTCTTGACGAGTTCTT
CTGAATTATTAACGCTTACAATTTCCTGATGCGGTATTTTCTCCTTACGCATCTGTGCGGTATTTCACAC
CGCATCAGGTGGCACTTTTCGGGGAAATGTGCGCGGAACCCCTATTTGTTTATTTTTCTAAATACATTCA
AATATGTATCCGCTCATGAGATTATCAAAAAGGATCTTCACCTAGATCCTTTTAAATTAAAAATGAAGTT
TTAAATCAATCTAAAGTATATATGAGTAAACTTGGTCTGACAGTTACCAATGCTTAATCAGTGAGGCACC
TATCTCAGCGATCTGTCTATTTCGTTCATCCATAGTTGCCTGACTCCCCGTCGTGTAGATAACTACGATA
CGGGAGGGCTTACCATCTGGCCCCAGTGCTGCAATGATACCGCGAGACCCACGCTCACCGGCTCCAGATT
TATCAGCAATAAACCAGCCAGCCGGAAGGGCCGAGCGCAGAAGTGGTCCTGCAACTTTATCCGCCTCCAT
CCAGTCTATTAATTGTTGCCGGGAAGCTAGAGTAAGTAGTTCGCCAGTTAATAGTTTGCGCAACGTTGTT
GCCATTGCTACAGGCATCGTGGTGTCACGCTCGTCGTTTGGTATGGCTTCATTCAGCTCCGGTTCCCAAC
GATCAAGGCGAGTTACATGATCCCCCATGTTGTGCAAAAAAGCGGTTAGCTCCTTCGGTCCTCCGATCGT
TGTCAGAAGTAAGTTGGCCGCAGTGTTATCACTCATGGTTATGGCAGCACTGCATAATTCTCTTACTGTC
ATGCCATCCGTAAGATGCTTTTCTGTGACTGGTGAATACTCAACCAAGTCATTCTGAGAATAGTGTATGC
GGCGACCGAGTTGCTCTTGCCCGGCGTCAATACGGGATAATACCGCGCCACATAGCAGAACTTTAAAAGT
GCTCATCATTGGAAAACGTTCTTCGGGGCGAAAACTCTCAAGGATCTTACCGCTGTTGAGATCCAGTTCG
ATGTAACCCACTCGTGCACCCAACTGATCTTCAGCATCTTTTACTTTCACCAGCGTTTCTGGGTGAGCAA
AAACAGGAAGGCAAAATGCCGCAAAAAAGGGAATAAGGGCGACACGGAAATGTTGAATACTCATACTCTT
CCTTTTTCAATATTATTGAAGCATTTATCAGGGTTATTGTCTCATGACCAAAATCCCTTAACGTGAGTTT
TCGTTCCACTGAGCGTCAGACCCCGTAGAAAAGATCAAAGGATCTTCTTGAGATCCTTTTTTTCTGCGCG
TAATCTGCTGCTTGCAAACAAAAAAACCACCGCTACCAGCGGTGGTTTGTTTGCCGGATCAAGAGCTACC
AACTCTTTTTCCGAAGGTAACTGGCTTCAGCAGAGCGCAGATACCAAATACTGTTCTTCTAGTGTAGCCG
TAGTTAGGCCACCACTTCAAGAACTCTGTAGCACCGCCTACATACCTCGCTCTGCTAATCCTGTTACCAG
TGGCTGCTGCCAGTGGCGATAAGTCGTGTCTTACCGGGTTGGACTCAAGACGATAGTTACCGGATAAGGC
GCAGCGGTCGGGCTGAACGGGGGGTTCGTGCACACAGCCCAGCTTGGAGCGAACGACCTACACCGAACTG
AGATACCTACAGCGTGAGCTATGAGAAAGCGCCACGCTTCCCGAAGGGAGAAAGGCGGACAGGTATCCGG
TAAGCGGCAGGGTCGGAACAGGAGAGCGCACGAGGGAGCTTCCAGGGGGAAACGCCTGGTATCTTTATAG
TCCTGTCGGGTTTCGCCACCTCTGACTTGAGCGTCGATTTTTGTGATGCTCGTCAGGGGGGCGGAGCCTA
TGGAAAAACGCCAGCAACGCGGCCTTTTTACGGTTCCTGGCCTTTTGCTGGCCTTTTGCTCACATGTTCT
TTCCTGCGTTATCCCCTGATTCTGTGGATAACCGTATTACCGCCTTTGAGTGAGCTGATACCGCTCGCCG
CAGCCGAACGACCGAGCGCAGCGAG
Features (pLannotate 1.2.2; 33 found; start..end, strand, type, name):
     24..116     +  CDS            lacI (fragment): lac repressor; lacI; The lac repressor binds to the lac operator to inhibit transcription in E. coli. This inhibition can be relieved by adding lactose or isopropyl-β-D-thiogalactopyranoside (IPTG).
    129..150     +  protein_bind   CAP binding site: CAP binding activates transcription in the presence of cAMP. E. coli catabolite activator protein
    165..195     +  promoter       lac promoter: promoter for the E. coli lac operon
    199..221     +  protein_bind   lac operator (fragment): The lac repressor binds to the lac operator to inhibit transcription in E. coli. This inhibition can be relieved by adding lactose or isopropyl-β-D-thiogalactopyranoside (IPTG). lac repressor encoded by lacI
    264..282     +  promoter       T3 promoter: promoter for bacteriophage T3 RNA polymerase
    317..1120    +  misc_feature   HA-L: left homology arm from the adeno-associated virus integration site (AAVS1) within intron 1 of the human PPP1R12C gene
   1127..1152    +  misc_feature   SA: splice acceptor site
   1239..1838    +  CDS            PuroR: puromycin N-acetyltransferase; pac from Streptomyces alboniger; confers resistance to puromycin
   1876..2100    +  polyA_signal   bGH poly(A) signal: bovine growth hormone polyadenylation signal
   2100..2133    -  misc_feature   MCS (fragment): pBluescript multiple cloning site
   2164..2543    +  enhancer       CMV enhancer: human cytomegalovirus immediate early enhancer
   2545..2821    +  promoter       chicken β-actin promoter: No description available
   2822..3838    +  intron         chimeric intron: chimera between introns from chicken β-actin and rabbit β-globin
   3851..3869    +  promoter       T7 promoter: promoter for bacteriophage T7 RNA polymerase
   3880..4503    +  CDS            mScarlet-I (fragment): mScarlet-I is a basic (constitutively fluorescent) red fluorescent protein published in 2016, derived from synthetic construct. It is reported to be a rapidly-maturing monomer with moderate acid sensitivity.
   4657..4679    +  CDS            5xFLAG (fragment): five tandem FLAG® epitope tags
   4744..5160    +  CDS            UnaG: UnaG is a basic (constitutively fluorescent) green fluorescent protein published in 2013, derived from Anguilla japonica. It has low acid sensitivity. It requires the cofactor bilirubin for fluorescence.
   5324..5740    +  CDS            UnaG: UnaG is a basic (constitutively fluorescent) green fluorescent protein published in 2013, derived from Anguilla japonica. It has low acid sensitivity. It requires the cofactor bilirubin for fluorescence.
   5919..6335    +  CDS            UnaG: UnaG is a basic (constitutively fluorescent) green fluorescent protein published in 2013, derived from Anguilla japonica. It has low acid sensitivity. It requires the cofactor bilirubin for fluorescence.
   6356..6374    -  misc_feature   MCS (fragment): pBluescript multiple cloning site
   6392..6616    +  polyA_signal   bGH poly(A) signal: bovine growth hormone polyadenylation signal
   6620..6641    +  promoter       SV40 promoter (fragment): SV40 enhancer and early promoter
   6687..7523    +  misc_feature   HA-R: right homology arm from the adeno-associated virus integration site (AAVS1) within intron 1 of the human PPP1R12C gene
   7550..7568    -  promoter       T7 promoter: promoter for bacteriophage T7 RNA polymerase
   7571..7718    +  CDS            lacZα (fragment): LacZα fragment of β-galactosidase; lacZ fragment
   7728..8031    +  CDS            ccdB (fragment): CcdB, a bacterial toxin that poisons DNA gyrase; ccdB; Plasmids containing the ccdB gene cannot be propagated in standard E. coli strains.
   8079..8348    +  CDS            tnpA (fragment): TN5P_ECOLX - Also known as tnp. Experimental evidence at protein level: Swiss-Prot protein existence level 1. Mediates transposition of transposon Tn5 by a 'cut and paste' mechanism. First, the monomeric transposase binds the 19 bp inverted DNA repeats flanking the transposon. Then, dimerization of the DNA- bound transposase creates a synaptic DNA complex. After nicking of the first DNA strand, excision of the transposon proceeds through a series of intermediates. The transposase then mediates the insertion of the transposon at a new site by strand transfer. The activity of the wild- type tran
   8380..9174    +  CDS            NeoR/KanR: aminoglycoside phosphotransferase from Tn5; aph(3')-II (or nptII); confers resistance to neomycin, kanamycin, and G418 (Geneticin®)
   9195..9245    -  misc_feature   bom (fragment): basis of mobility region from pBR322
   9272..9331    +  promoter       AmpR promoter (fragment): bla
   9424..10284   -  CDS            AmpR: β-lactamase; bla; confers resistance to ampicillin, carbenicillin, and related antibiotics
  10285..10337   -  promoter       AmpR promoter (fragment): bla
  10408..10996   +  rep_origin     ori: high-copy-number ColE1/pMB1/pBR322/pUC origin of replication
