[The description below was written by a language model from this plasmid's Addgene catalogue record and pLannotate feature annotations shown in this document.]
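Description:
AAVS1-eTLR is a roughly 11.1 kb donor plasmid built on a pBlueScript-type backbone for knocking the enhanced traffic light reporter (eTLR) into the AAVS1 safe harbor locus, which lies in intron 1 of human PPP1R12C. In E. coli it replicates from a high-copy ColE1/pUC origin and carries both ampicillin (bla) and kanamycin (Tn5 aph(3')-II) resistance genes, matching the dual bacterial selection listed in the record. The backbone also retains lac regulatory elements, T3/T7 promoters, and annotated fragments of lacZα, ccdB and Tn5 transposase. These appear to be cloning-vector remnants rather than functional parts of the payload.

The roughly 7.2 kb payload sits between left and right AAVS1 homology arms of about 800 bp each. Directly after the left arm, a splice acceptor precedes a promoterless puromycin N-acetyltransferase gene with a bGH polyadenylation signal. Puromycin resistance should therefore be expressed mainly after correct insertion, when the cassette is spliced into the endogenous PPP1R12C transcript. Downstream lies the reporter unit, driven by a CAG-type promoter (CMV enhancer, chicken β-actin promoter, chimeric β-actin/β-globin intron). It contains an mScarlet-I sequence annotated as a fragment, a partial FLAG tag match, and three tandem copies of the bilirubin-dependent green fluorescent protein UnaG, ending in a second bGH poly(A).

The record does not describe how the red and green readouts are arranged or which editing outcomes each reports. Traffic light reporters generally distinguish alternative genome-editing outcomes by colour. The vector type and associated publication place its use in generating stable human reporter cell lines for evaluating CRISPR prime editors.
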