Addgene plasmid #214737: AAVS1-eTLR
Purpose: encodes the enhanced traffic light reporter (eTLR) flanked by homology arms for integration into the AAVS1 safe harbor locus
Depositing lab: Gil Westmeyer. Publication: Exonuclease-enhanced prime editors. Truong DJ, Geilenkeuser J, Wendel SV, Wilming JCH, Armbrust N, Binder EMH, Santl TH, Siebenhaar A, Gruber C, Phlairaharn T, Zivanic M, Westmeyer GG. Nat Methods. 2024 Feb 1. doi: 10.1038/s41592-023-02162-w. PubMed 38302659.
Backbone
  Vector backbone: pBlueScript
  Backbone size w/o insert (bp): 3948
  Total vector size (bp): 11147
  Vector type: Mammalian Expression, CRISPR, Synthetic Biology
  Selectable markers: Puromycin
Growth in bacteria
  Bacterial resistance: Ampicillin and Kanamycin, 100 & 50 μg/mL
  Growth temperature: 37°C
  Growth strain: NEB Stable
  Copy number: Unknown
Gene/Insert
  Gene/Insert name: AAVS1-eTLR
  Species: H. sapiens (human), G. gallus (chicken), B. taurus (bovine), O. cuniculus (rabbit), Synthetic; CMV, Anguilla japonica, influenza
  Insert size (bp): 7199
  Entrez Gene: PPP1R12C (a.k.a. AAVS1, LENG3, MBS85, p84, p85)
Terms and licenses: Academic/Nonprofit Terms; Industry Terms: Not Available to Industry
How to cite: AAVS1-eTLR was a gift from Gil Westmeyer (Addgene plasmid # 214737 ; http://n2t.net/addgene:214737 ; RRID:Addgene_214737)
